LOCUS       Exported 4935 bp ds-DNA circular SYN 13-MAY-2021
DEFINITION  M11-92 expression.
ACCESSION   .
VERSION     .
KEYWORDS    DsRed2-M11-92
SOURCE      synthetic DNA construct
  ORGANISM  synthetic DNA construct
REFERENCE   1 (bases 1 to 4935)
  AUTHORS   Chang CL, Weigel AV, Ioannou MS, Pasolli HA, Xu CS, Peale DR,
            Shtengel G, Freeman M, Hess HF, Blackstone C, Lippincott-Schwartz J
  TITLE     Spastin tethers lipid droplets to peroxisomes and directs fatty acid
            trafficking through ESCRT-III.
  JOURNAL   J Cell Biol. 2019 Aug 5;218(8):2583-2599. doi:
            10.1083/jcb.201902061. Epub 2019 Jun 21.
  PUBMED    31227594
REFERENCE   2 (bases 1 to 4935)
  AUTHORS   .
  TITLE     Direct Submission
  JOURNAL   Exported May 13, 2021 from SnapGene Server 1.1.58
            http://www.snapgene.com
FEATURES             Location/Qualifiers
     source          1..4935
                     /organism="synthetic DNA construct"
                     /mol_type="other DNA"
     enhancer        16..319
                     /label=CMV enhancer
                     /note="human cytomegalovirus immediate early enhancer"
     promoter        320..523
                     /label=CMV promoter
                     /note="human cytomegalovirus (CMV) immediate early
                     promoter"
     primer_bind     474..494
                     /label=CMV-F
                     /note="Human CMV immediate early promoter, forward primer"
     regulatory      562..571
                     /regulatory_class="other"
                     /note="vertebrate consensus sequence for strong initiation
                     of translation (Kozak, 1987)"
     CDS             568..1242
                     /codon_start=1
                     /product="improved tetrameric variant of DsRed fluorescent
                     protein"
                     /label=DsRed2
                     /note="mammalian codon-optimized"
                     /translation="MASSENVITEFMRFKVRMEGTVNGHEFEIEGEGEGRPYEGHNTVK
                     LKVTKGGPLPFAWDILSPQFQYGSKVYVKHPADIPDYKKLSFPEGFKWERVMNFEDGGV
                     ATVTQDSSLQDGCFIYKVKFIGVNFPSDGPVMQKKTMGWEASTERLYPRDGVLKGETHK
                     ALKLKDGGHYLVEFKSIYMAKKPVQLPGYYYVDAKLDITSHNEDYTIVEQYERTEGRHH
                     LFL"
     primer_bind     complement(748..768)
                     /label=DsRed1-N
                     /note="DsRed1, reverse primer"
     primer_bind     1160..1183
                     /label=DsRed1-C
                     /note="DsRed1, forward primer"
     polyA_signal    1678..1799
                     /label=SV40 poly(A) signal
                     /note="SV40 polyadenylation signal"
     primer_bind     complement(1715..1734)
                     /label=SV40pA-R
                     /note="SV40 polyA, reverse primer"
     primer_bind     1769..1788
                     /label=EBV-rev
                     /note="SV40 polyA terminator, reverse primer"
     rep_origin      complement(1806..2261)
                     /direction=LEFT
                     /label=f1 ori
                     /note="f1 bacteriophage origin of replication; arrow
                     indicates direction of (+) strand synthesis"
     primer_bind     complement(1943..1964)
                     /label=F1ori-F
                     /note="F1 origin, forward primer"
     primer_bind     2155..2174
                     /label=F1ori-R
                     /note="F1 origin, reverse primer"
     promoter        2288..2392
                     /gene="bla"
                     /label=AmpR promoter
     promoter        2394..2751
                     /label=SV40 promoter
                     /note="SV40 enhancer and early promoter"
     primer_bind     complement(2417..2437)
                     /label=pBABE 3'
                     /note="SV40 enhancer, reverse primer for pBABE vectors"
     rep_origin      2602..2737
                     /label=SV40 ori
                     /note="SV40 origin of replication"
     primer_bind     2664..2683
                     /label=SV40pro-F
                     /note="SV40 promoter/origin, forward primer"
     CDS             2786..3580
                     /codon_start=1
                     /gene="aph(3')-II (or nptII)"
                     /product="aminoglycoside phosphotransferase from Tn5"
                     /label=NeoR/KanR
                     /note="confers resistance to neomycin, kanamycin, and G418
                     (Geneticin(R))"
                     /translation="MIEQDGLHAGSPAAWVERLFGYDWAQQTIGCSDAAVFRLSAQGRP
                     VLFVKTDLSGALNELQDEAARLSWLATTGVPCAAVLDVVTEAGRDWLLLGEVPGQDLLS
                     SHLAPAEKVSIMADAMRRLHTLDPATCPFDHQAKHRIERARTRMEAGLVDQDDLDEEHQ
                     GLAPAELFARLKASMPDGEDLVVTHGDACLPNIMVENGRFSGFIDCGRLGVADRYQDIA
                     LATRDIAEELGGEWADRFLVLYGIAAPDSQRIAFYRLLDEFF"
     primer_bind     complement(2840..2859)
                     /label=Neo-R
                     /note="Neomycin resistance gene, reverse primer"
     primer_bind     3450..3469
                     /label=Neo-F
                     /note="Neomycin resistance gene, forward primer"
     primer_bind     complement(3768..3787)
                     /label=TK-pA-R
                     /note="Thymidine kinase polyA, reverse primer"
     polyA_signal    3812..3859
                     /label=HSV TK poly(A) signal
                     /note="herpes simplex virus thymidine kinase
                     polyadenylation signal (Cole and Stacy, 1985)"
     rep_origin      4188..4776
                     /direction=RIGHT
                     /label=ori
                     /note="high-copy-number ColE1/pMB1/pBR322/pUC origin of
                     replication"
     primer_bind     4677..4696
                     /label=pBR322ori-F
                     /note="pBR322 origin, forward primer"
ORIGIN
        1 atatatggag ttccgcgtta cataacttac ggtaaatggc ccgcctggct gaccgcccaa
       61 cgacccccgc ccattgacgt caataatgac gtatgttccc atagtaacgc caatagggac
      121 tttccattga cgtcaatggg tggagtattt acggtaaact gcccacttgg cagtacatca
      181 agtgtatcat atgccaagta cgccccctat tgacgtcaat gacggtaaat ggcccgcctg
      241 gcattatgcc cagtacatga ccttatggga ctttcctact tggcagtaca tctacgtatt
      301 agtcatcgct attaccatgg tgatgcggtt ttggcagtac atcaatgggc gtggatagcg
      361 gtttgactca cggggatttc caagtctcca ccccattgac gtcaatggga gtttgttttg
      421 gcaccaaaat caacgggact ttccaaaatg tcgtaacaac tccgccccat tgacgcaaat
      481 gggcggtagg cgtgtacggt gggaggtcta tataagcaga gctggtttag tgaaccgtca
      541 gatccgctag cgctaccggt cgccaccatg gcctcctccg agaacgtcat caccgagttc
      601 atgcgcttca aggtgcgcat ggagggcacc gtgaacggcc acgagttcga gatcgagggc
      661 gagggcgagg gccgccccta cgagggccac aacaccgtga agctgaaggt gaccaagggc
      721 ggccccctgc ccttcgcctg ggacatcctg tccccccagt tccagtacgg ctccaaggtg
      781 tacgtgaagc accccgccga catccccgac tacaagaagc tgtccttccc cgagggcttc
      841 aagtgggagc gcgtgatgaa cttcgaggac ggcggcgtgg cgaccgtgac ccaggactcc
      901 tccctgcagg acggctgctt catctacaag gtgaagttca tcggcgtgaa cttcccctcc
      961 gacggccccg tgatgcagaa gaagaccatg ggctgggagg cctccaccga gcgcctgtac
     1021 ccccgcgacg gcgtgctgaa gggcgagacc cacaaggccc tgaagctgaa ggacggcggc
     1081 cactacctgg tggagttcaa gtccatctac atggccaaga agcccgtgca gctgcccggc
     1141 tactactacg tggacgccaa gctggacatc acctcccaca acgaggacta caccatcgtg
     1201 gagcagtacg agcgcaccga gggccgccac cacctgttcc tgtccggact cagatctcga
     1261 gctcaagctt cgaattctcc gggtggacga gggaagaaga aaggctccgg cggcgccagc
     1321 aacccggtgc ctcccaggcc tccgccccct tgcctggccc ccgcccctcc cgccgccggg
     1381 ccggcccctc cgcccgagtc gccgcataag cggaacctgt actatttctc ctacccgctg
     1441 tttgtaggct tcgcgctgct gcgtttggtc gccttccacc tggggctcct cttcgtgtgg
     1501 ctctgccagc gcttctcccg cgccctcatg gcagccaaga ggagctaagg atccaccgga
     1561 tctagataac tgatcataat cagccatacc acatttgtag aggttttact tgctttaaaa
     1621 aacctcccac acctccccct gaacctgaaa cataaaatga atgcaattgt tgttgttaac
     1681 ttgtttattg cagcttataa tggttacaaa taaagcaata gcatcacaaa tttcacaaat
     1741 aaagcatttt tttcactgca ttctagttgt ggtttgtcca aactcatcaa tgtatcttaa
     1801 cgcgtaaatt gtaagcgtta atattttgtt aaaattcgcg ttaaattttt gttaaatcag
     1861 ctcatttttt aaccaatagg ccgaaatcgg caaaatccct tataaatcaa aagaatagac
     1921 cgagataggg ttgagtgttg ttccagtttg gaacaagagt ccactattaa agaacgtgga
     1981 ctccaacgtc aaaggnnnnn nnnnnnnnnn nnnnnnnnnn nnnnnnnnnn nnnnnnnnnn
     2041 nnnntnnnnn nnnnnnnnnn nnnnnnnnnn nnnnnnnnnn nnnnnnnnnn nnnnnnnnnn
     2101 nnnnnnnnnn nnnnnnnnnn nnnnnnnnnn nnnnnngnnn nnnnnnnnnn nnnnnnnnnn
     2161 nnnnnnnnnn nnnnnnnnnn nnnnnnnnnn nnnnnnnnnn nnnnnnnnnn nnnnnnnnnn
     2221 nnnnnnnnnn nnnnnnnnnn nnnnnnnnnn nnnnnnnnnn ncaggtggca cttttcgggg
     2281 aaatgtgcgc ggaaccccta tttgtttatt tttctaaata cattcaaata tgtatccgct
     2341 catgagacaa taaccctgat aaatgcttca ataatattga aaaaggaaga gtcctgaggc
     2401 ggaaagaacc agctgtggaa tgtgtgtcag ttagggtgtg gaaagtcccc aggctcccca
     2461 gcaggcagaa gtatgcaaag catgcatctc aattagtcag caaccaggtg tggaaagtcc
     2521 ccaggctccc cagcaggcag aagtatgcaa agcatgcatc tcaattagtc agcaaccata
     2581 gtcccgcccc taactccgcc catcccgccc ctaactccgc ccagttccgc ccattctccg
     2641 ccccatggct gactaatttt ttttatttat gcagaggccg aggccgcctc ggcctctgag
     2701 ctattccaga agtagtgagg aggctttttt ggaggcctag gcttttgcaa agatcgatca
     2761 agagacagga tgaggatcgt ttcgcatgat tgaacaagat ggattgcacg caggttctcc
     2821 ggccgcttgg gtggagaggc tattcggcta tgactgggca caacagacaa tcggctgctc
     2881 tgatgccgcc gtgttccggc tgtcagcgca ggggcgcccg gttctttttg tcaagaccga
     2941 cctgtccggt gccctgaatg aactgcaaga cgaggcagcg cggctatcgt ggctggccac
     3001 gacgggcgtt ccttgcgcag ctgtgctcga cgttgtcact gaagcgggaa gggactggct
     3061 gctattgggc gaagtgccgg ggcaggatct cctgtcatct caccttgctc ctgccgagaa
     3121 agtatccatc atggctgatg caatgcggcg gctgcatacg cttgatccgg ctacctgccc
     3181 attcgaccac caagcgaaac atcgcatcga gcgagcacgt actcggatgg aagccggtct
     3241 tgtcgatcag gatgatctgg acgaagagca tcaggggctc gcgccagccg aactgttcgc
     3301 caggctcaag gcgagcatgc ccgacggcga ggatctcgtc gtgacccatg gcgatgcctg
     3361 cttgccgaat atcatggtgg aaaatggccg cttttctgga ttcatcgact gtggccggct
     3421 gggtgtggcg gaccgctatc aggacatagc gttggctacc cgtgatattg ctgaagagct
     3481 tggcggcgaa tgggctgacc gcttcctcgt gctttacggt atcgccgctc ccgattcgca
     3541 gcgcatcgcc ttctatcgcc ttcttgacga gttcttctga gcgggactct ggggttcgaa
     3601 atgaccgacc aagcgacgcc caacctgcca tcacgagatt tcgattccac cgccgccttc
     3661 tatgaaaggt tgggcttcgg aatcgttttc cgggacgccg gctggatgat cctccagcgc
     3721 ggggatctca tgctggagtt cttcgcccac cctaggggga ggctaactga aacacggaag
     3781 gagacaatac cggaaggaac ccgcgctatg acggcaataa aaagacagaa taaaacgcac
     3841 ggtgttgggt cgtttgttca taaacgcggg gttcggtccc agggctggca ctctgtcgat
     3901 accccaccga gaccccattg gggccaatac gcccgcgttt cttccttttc cccaccccac
     3961 cccccaagtt cgggtgaagg cccagggctc gcagccaacg tcggggcggc aggccctgcc
     4021 atagcctcag gttactcata tatactttag attgatttaa aacttcattt ttaatttaaa
     4081 aggatctagg tgaagatcct ttttgataat ctcatgacca aaatccctta acgtgagttt
     4141 tcgttccact gagcgtcaga ccccgtagaa aagatcaaag gatcttcttg agatcctttt
     4201 tttctgcgcg taatctgctg cttgcaaaca aaaaaaccac cgctaccagc ggtggtttgt
     4261 ttgccggatc aagagctacc aactcttttt ccgaaggtaa ctggcttcag cagagcgcag
     4321 ataccaaata ctgttcttct agtgtagccg tagttaggcc accacttcaa gaactctgta
     4381 gcaccgccta catacctcgc tctgctaatc ctgttaccag tggctgctgc cagtggcgat
     4441 aagtcgtgtc ttaccgggtt ggactcaaga cgatagttac cggataaggc gcagcggtcg
     4501 ggctgaacgg ggggttcgtg cacacagccc agcttggagc gaacgaccta caccgaactg
     4561 agatacctac agcgtgagct atgagaaagc gccacgcttc ccgaagggag aaaggcggac
     4621 aggtatccgg taagcggcag ggtcggaaca ggagagcgca cgagggagct tccaggggga
     4681 aacgcctggt atctttatag tcctgtcggg tttcgccacc tctgacttga gcgtcgattt
     4741 ttgtgatgct cgtcaggggg gcggagccta tggaaaaacg ccagcaacgc ggccttttta
     4801 cggttcctgg ccttttgctg gccttttgct cacatgttct ttcctgcgtt atcccctgat
     4861 tctgtggata accgtattac cgccatgcat tagttattaa tagtaatcaa ttacggggtc
     4921 attagttcat agccc
//
